Addgene plasmid #235109: VN1312 pB2Hws_v30_pLWeakRBS_TIR371_cI-Asf1B+rpoA-IP3mut3A_Ddcm_eGFP-wcKanR
Purpose: Quantitative bacterial two-hybrid (qB2H). Expresses Asf1B and IP3mut3A.
Depositing lab: Oscar Ramos. Depositing organization: Commissariat Energie Atomique (CEA), Saclay. Publication: Optimized Quantitative Bacterial Two-Hybrid (qB2H) for Protein-Protein Interaction Assessment. Guyot A, Maillard E, Ferreira-Pinto K, Plancon-Arnould L, Nadaradjane AA, Guerois R, Ochsenbein F, Martin L, Ramos OHP. Comput Struct Biotechnol J. 2026 May 25;35(1):0098. doi: 10.34133/csbj.0098. eCollection 2026. PubMed 42199375.
Backbone
  Vector backbone: pAC
  Backbone size w/o insert (bp): 6375
  Vector type: Bacterial Expression, Synthetic Biology ; Quantitative bacterial two-hybrid (qB2H)
Growth in bacteria
  Bacterial resistance: Chloramphenicol, 25 μg/mL
  Growth temperature: 37°C
  Growth strain: SB39 (Addgene #235121)
  Growth instructions: Resistant to kanamycin (dependent on the interaction strength)
  Copy number: Low Copy
Gene/Insert 1
  Gene/Insert name: Asf1B (alt names: Anti-silencing function protein 1 homolog B; CCG1-interacting factor A-II)
  Species: H. sapiens (human)
  Insert size (bp): 483
  Entrez Gene: ASF1B (a.k.a. CIA-II)
  Promoter: LtetO
  Cloning method: Restriction Enzyme; 5′ cloning site Acc65I (not destroyed); 3′ cloning site SacI (not destroyed)
  Sequencing primers: 5′ GATCAGGGATAGCGGTCAGG; 3′ TCCCCGTGGAGGTAATAATTGAC
Gene/Insert 2
  Gene/Insert name: IP3mut3A
  Species: Synthetic
  Insert size (bp): 93
  Promoter: lpp+lacUV5
  Tag / fusion protein: cI_E34P-rpoA (N terminal on insert)
  Cloning method: Restriction Enzyme; 5′ cloning site NotI (not destroyed); 3′ cloning site BamHI (not destroyed)
  Sequencing primers: 5′ GAACAGCGTACCGACCTGGAC; 3′ AAGTTGGCCCAGGGCT
Terms and licenses: Academic/Nonprofit Terms; Industry Terms: Not Available to Industry
Depositor comments: Please note that this plasmid may require a unique bacterial strain, so make sure to confirm that you can also obtain the appropriate growth strain. Please contact us or contact our distributors if you have any questions. Please visit https://doi.org/10.1101/2025.10.29.680610 for bioRxiv preprint.
How to cite: VN1312 pB2Hws_v30_pLWeakRBS_TIR371_cI-Asf1B+rpoA-IP3mut3A_Ddcm_eGFP-wcKanR was a gift from Oscar Ramos (Addgene plasmid # 235109 ; http://n2t.net/addgene:235109 ; RRID:Addgene_235109)
