[The description below was written by a language model from this plasmid's Addgene catalogue record and pLannotate feature annotations shown in this document.]
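Description:
VN1312 pB2Hws_v30_pLWeakRBS_TIR371_cI-Asf1B+rpoA-IP3mut3A_Ddcm_eGFP-wcKanR is a single-plasmid quantitative bacterial two-hybrid (qB2H) construct built on a pAC backbone for use in E. coli. It replicates from a p15A origin, is catalogued as low copy, and is maintained with chloramphenicol through a cat promoter–CmR cassette. An f1 origin and a T7Te terminator are also annotated. The sequenced record is about 6.9 kb, and the depositor notes that a dedicated host strain may be required.

The plasmid carries both hybrid partners and the reporter. On one strand, a PLtetO-1-type promoter drives the phage λ cI repressor fused in frame to human ASF1B, a histone chaperone. The annotated ASF1B segment is a fragment of the protein, consistent with the 483 bp insert. On the other strand, an lpp+lacUV5 promoter with a lac operator drives a fragment of the E. coli RNA polymerase α subunit (rpoA). According to the catalogue, this is fused N-terminally to IP3mut3A, a 93 bp synthetic peptide insert that the feature table does not annotate separately. The catalogue tag field reads "cI_E34P-rpoA", whereas the plasmid name and the feature map place cI on Asf1B and rpoA on the peptide.

In this type of assay, DNA-bound cI recruits RNA polymerase through the bait–prey interaction, which activates a weak reporter promoter. A partial lacUV5 promoter is annotated upstream of the reporter, which consists of EGFP followed by KanR. Fluorescence and kanamycin resistance therefore scale with interaction strength, giving both a quantitative readout and a selectable one. The record does not explain the name elements "WeakRBS", "TIR371" and "Ddcm".
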