Features (pLannotate 1.2.2; 19 found; start..end, strand, type, name):
    133..235     +  promoter       cat promoter: promoter of the E. coli cat gene encoding chloramphenicol acetyltransferase
    236..895     +  CDS            CmR: chloramphenicol acetyltransferase; cat; confers resistance to chloramphenicol
   1194..1268    -  CDS            YPB2_ECOLX (fragment): Protein predicted: Swiss-Prot protein existence level 4. From Escherichia coli.
   1282..1746    -  CDS            ASF1B (fragment): ASF1B_HUMAN - Experimental evidence at protein level: Swiss-Prot protein existence level 1. Histone chaperone that facilitates histone deposition and histone exchange and removal during nucleosome assembly and disassembly. Cooperates with chromatin assembly factor 1 (CAF-1) to promote replication-dependent chromatin assembly. Does not participate in replication-independent nucleosome deposition which is mediated by ASF1A and HIRA. Required for spermatogenesis. From Homo sapiens (Human).
   1756..2466    -  CDS            λ repressor: phage λ repressor; cI
   2503..2532    -  promoter       PLtetO-1 promoter (fragment): modified phage lambda PL promoter with tet operator sites (Lutz and Bujard, 1997)
   2749..2769    +  promoter       lac UV5 promoter (fragment): E. coli lac promoter with an "up" mutation
   2802..3518    +  CDS            EGFP: EGFP is a basic (constitutively fluorescent) green fluorescent protein published in 1996, derived from Aequorea victoria. It is reported to be a rapidly-maturing weak dimer with moderate acid sensitivity.
   3544..4353    +  CDS            KanR: aminoglycoside phosphotransferase; aph(3')-Ia; confers resistance to kanamycin in bacteria or G418 (Geneticin®) in eukaryotes
   4369..4426    -  promoter       AmpR promoter (fragment): bla
   4452..4905    -  rep_origin     f1 ori (sequence partly withheld): f1 bacteriophage origin of replication; arrow indicates direction of (+) strand synthesis
   4972..4999    -  terminator     T7Te terminator: phage T7 early transcription terminator
   5069..5614    +  rep_origin     p15A ori: Plasmids containing the medium-copy-number p15A origin of replication can be propagated in E. coli cells that contain a second plasmid with the ColE1 origin.
   5702..5742    +  rep_origin     RSF ori (fragment): Plasmids containing the RSF 1030 origin of replication can be propagated in E. coli cells that contain additional plasmids with compatible origins.
   5854..5884    +  promoter       lac UV5 promoter: E. coli lac promoter with an "up" mutation
   5892..5908    +  protein_bind   lac operator: The lac repressor binds to the lac operator to inhibit transcription in E. coli. This inhibition can be relieved by adding lactose or isopropyl-β-D-thiogalactopyranoside (IPTG). lac repressor encoded by lacI
   5928..5952    +  CDS            lacZα (fragment): LacZα fragment of β-galactosidase; lacZ fragment
   5978..6721    +  CDS            rpoA (fragment): RPOA_ECO24 - Experimental evidence at protein level: Swiss-Prot protein existence level 1. DNA-dependent RNA polymerase catalyzes the transcription of DNA into RNA using the four ribonucleoside triphosphates as substrates. From Escherichia coli O139:H28 (strain E24377A / ETEC).
   6890..12      -  mobile_element IS1 (fragment) (across the origin): prokaryotic transposable element IS1
>Addgene plasmid #235109 | VN1312 pB2Hws_v30_pLWeakRBS_TIR371_cI-Asf1B+rpoA-IP3mut3A_Ddcm_eGFP-wcKanR | addgene full sequence | sequence record 484995 | Addgene NGS Result
GGCAGCATCACCCGACGCACTTTGCGCCGAATAAATACCTGTGACGGAAGATCACTTCGCAGAATAAATA
AATCCTGGTGTCCCTGTTGATACCGGGAAGCCCTGGGCCAACTTTTGGCGAAAATGAGACGTTGATCGGC
ACGTAAGAGGTTCCAACTTTCACCATAATGAAATAAGATCACTACCGGGCGTATTTTTTGAGTTATCGAG
ATTTTCAGGAGCTAAGGAAGCTAAAATGGAGAAAAAAATCACTGGATATACCACCGTTGATATATCCCAA
TGGCATCGTAAAGAACATTTTGAGGCATTTCAGTCAGTTGCTCAATGTACCTATAACCAGACCGTTCAGC
TGGATATTACGGCCTTTTTAAAGACCGTAAAGAAAAATAAGCACAAGTTTTATCCGGCCTTTATTCACAT
TCTTGCCCGCCTGATGAATGCTCATCCGGAATTCCGTATGGCAATGAAAGACGGTGAGCTGGTGATATGG
GATAGTGTTCACCCTTGTTACACCGTTTTCCATGAGCAAACTGAAACGTTTTCATCGCTCTGGAGTGAAT
ACCACGACGATTTCCGGCAGTTTCTACACATATATTCGCAAGATGTGGCGTGTTACGGTGAAAACCTGGC
CTATTTCCCTAAAGGGTTTATTGAGAATATGTTTTTCGTCTCAGCCAATCCCTGGGTGAGTTTCACCAGT
TTTGATTTAAACGTGGCCAATATGGACAACTTCTTCGCCCCCGTTTTCACCATGGGCAAATATTATACGC
AAGGCGACAAGGTGCTGATGCCGCTGGCGATTCAGGTTCATCATGCCGTTTGTGATGGCTTCCATGTCGG
CAGAATGCTTAATGAATTACAACAGTACTGCGATGAGTGGCAGGGCGGGGCGTAATTTTTTTAAGGCAGT
TATTGGTGCCCTTAAACGCCTGGTTGCTACGCCTGAATAAGTGATAATAAGCGGATGAATGGCAGAAATT
CGAAAGCAAATTCGACCCGGTCGTCGGTTCAGGGCAGGGTCGTTAAATAGCCGCTTATGTCTATTGCTGG
TTTACCGGTTTATTGACTACCGGAAGCAGTGTGACCGTGTGCTTCTCAAATGCCTGAGGCCAGTTTGCTC
AGGCTCTCCCCGTGGAGGTAATAATTGACGATATGATCATTTATTCTGCCTCCCAGAGCCTGATAAAAAC
GGTTAGCGCTTCGTTAATACAGATGTAGGTGTTCCACAGGGTAGCCAGCAGCATCCTGCGATGCAGATCT
GTAAGGTAAGAGCTCTTATCAGTTATCCCAATTGATATGGAAGCGGGTAACACGCGGATTGGATGCCAGA
ATGTTGCGTTGCAGCTGACTAAAATCCGGTTTCATCGGCGGATTTTCACGCAGTTCCGGGTTCAGGTATT
CATTGTTAACGTAATAACCCACGCGGATGAATTCCTGGCCGTGATACGTGCAGGTAATCAGAACCACCGT
GACACCAACTGCGTCGGTTTCCGGAATCAGCGACGGGTTCGGAGCATCTGCTTGGAAAACAAACATATGA
CGACCTGCCGGGACCGGGCCCACCAGGACTGAGTCCAGGATCTGATCAAATTCTTCAGATTCCGCGCTGC
CCACATAGATAATTTTCCATTCCAGGTCATCGGCCAGCGCTTCGGAACATTCAAACGAGATTTCAAAGCG
GAACGGGCTATGGAACGGGGACGGATTTTCCAGCACTGCCACATTCAGCACCGAGACTTTCGCCATTGCG
GTACCGCCAAACGTCTCTTCAGGCCACTGACTAGCGATAACTTTCCCCACAACGGAACAACTCTCATTGC
ATGGGATCATTGGGTACTGTGGGTTTAGTGGTTGTAAAAACACCTGACCGCTATCCCTGATCAGTTTCTT
GAAGGTAAACTCATCACCCCCAAGTCTGGCTATGCAGAAATCACCTGGCTCAACAGCCTGCTCAGGGTCA
ACGAGAATTAACATTCCGTCAGGAAAGCTTGGCTTGGAGCCTGTTGGTGCGGTCATGGAATTACCTTCAA
CCTCAAGCCAGAATGCAGAATCACTGGCTTTTTTGGTTGTGCTTACCCATCTCTCCGCATCACCTTTGGT
AAAGGTTCTAAGCTCAGGTGAGAACATCCCTGCCTGAACATGAGAAAAAACAGGGTACTCATACTCACTT
CTAAGTGACGGCTGCATACTAACCGCTTCATACATCTCGTAGATTTCTCTGGCGATTGAAGGGCTAAATT
CTTCAACGCTAACTTTGAGAATTTTTGCAAGCAATGCGGCGTTATAAGCATTTAATGCATTGATGCCATT
AAATAAAGCACCAACGCCTGACTGCCCCATCCCCATCTTGTCTGCGACAGACGGCTGGGATAAGCCAAGT
TCATTTTTCTTTTTTTCATAAATTGCTTTAAGGCGACGTGCGTCCTCAAGCTGCTCTTGTGTTAATGGTT
TCTTTTTTGTGCTCATTATATGACCTAGCGAGCTGGTCTACTTAAGTGCTAGCAGTATCTCTATCACTGA
TAGGGATGTCAAGCGCGCTTGAAGAGATAAATTGCACTGAAATCTAGATGTCTCCAGACCGCTAGTAGAC
GAGTCCATGTCTCGAGAGCGAGGCTCTTCAAGCTCGCAAAATTGCTCTTCAAGCTCGCAAAAAACCCCGC
CCCTGACAGGGCGGGGTTTTTTCGCGTTCGATCCCGCGAAATTTAATTAACCAACACCGCCAGAGATACA
TTAGGCACCGGCGGCTTGACACTTTATGCTTCCGGCTCGGATACTGTGTGGAATTGAAAGAGGAACGTAC
GATGGTCAGTAAAGGCGAAGAGTTGTTTACGGGTGTAGTACCGATTTTAGTGGAACTCGATGGAGATGTG
AATGGGCATAAATTTTCGGTTTCAGGTGAAGGTGAAGGAGATGCCACCTATGGCAAACTGACGCTGAAGT
TCATCTGTACGACAGGCAAACTGCCTGTTCCGTGGCCAACACTGGTTACTACGCTGACCTATGGCGTTCA
ATGCTTTTCGCGTTATCCGGACCACATGAAACAGCATGACTTCTTTAAATCCGCGATGCCTGAAGGTTAC
GTACAAGAACGCACCATCTTCTTCAAAGATGACGGGAACTACAAAACCCGTGCAGAGGTCAAATTTGAGG
GTGACACCCTTGTGAATCGGATTGAGCTGAAAGGCATTGACTTTAAAGAAGATGGCAACATTCTGGGTCA
TAAACTGGAGTACAACTACAACAGCCATAACGTGTATATCATGGCGGACAAACAGAAGAATGGGATCAAA
GTGAATTTCAAGATTCGCCACAACATTGAAGATGGTAGTGTGCAGTTAGCCGACCACTATCAGCAGAATA
CCCCGATTGGCGATGGCCCAGTCTTGCTGCCGGATAATCATTACCTTAGCACCCAATCTGCGTTAAGCAA
AGATCCCAACGAAAAGCGCGATCACATGGTCCTCCTGGAATTTGTGACTGCTGCAGGCATCACTTTGGGT
ATGGATGAACTGTATAAGTGAAATTCCTGGTCCAGGAATTTCACATATTCAACGGGAAACGTCTTGCTCT
AGGCCGCGATTAAATTCCAACATGGATGCTGATTTATATGGGTATAAATGGGCTCGCGATAATGTCGGGC
AATCAGGTGCGACAATCTATCGATTGTATGGGAAGCCCGATGCGCCAGAGTTGTTTCTGAAACATGGCAA
AGGTAGCGTTGCCAATGATGTTACAGATGAGATGGTCAGACTAAACTGGCTGACGGAATTTATGCCTCTT
CCGACCATCAAGCATTTTATCCGTACTCCTGATGATGCATGGTTACTCACCACTGCGATCCCCGGGAAAA
CAGCATTCCAGGTATTAGAAGAATATCCTGATTCAGGTGAAAATATTGTTGATGCGCTGGCAGTGTTCCT
GCGCCGGTTGCATTCGATTCCTGTTTGTAATTGTCCTTTTAACAGCGATCGCGTATTTCGTCTCGCTCAG
GCGCAATCACGAATGAATAACGGTTTGGTTGATGCGAGTGATTTTGATGACGAGCGTAATGGCTGGCCTG
TTGAACAAGTCTGGAAAGAAATGCATAAACTTTTGCCATTCTCACCGGATTCAGTCGTCACTCATGGTGA
TTTCTCACTTGATAACCTTATTTTTGACGAGGGGAAATTAATAGGTTGTATTGATGTTGGACGAGTCGGA
ATCGCAGACCGATACCAGGATCTTGCCATCCTATGGAACTGCCTCGGTGAGTTTTCTCCTTCATTACAGA
AACGGCTTTTTCAAAAATATGGTATTGATAATCCTGATATGAATAAATTGCAGTTTCATTTGATGCTCGA
TGAGTTTTTCTAAGACTAGTGAATTAATTCATGAGCGGATACATATTTGAATGTATTTAGAAAAATAAAC
AAATAGGGGTTCCGCGCACATTTCCCCGAAAAGTGCCACCTAAATTGTAAGCGTTAATATTTTGTTAAAA
TTCGCGTTAAATTTTTGTTAAATCAGCTCATTTTTTAACCAATAGGCCGAAATCGGCAAAATCCCTTATA
AATCAAAAGAATAGACCGAGATAGGGT
[37 nt withheld, positions 4578-4614]
AAAGAACGTGGACTCCAACGTCAAAGG
[49 nt withheld, positions 4642-4690]
T
[41 nt withheld, positions 4692-4732]
T
[49 nt withheld, positions 4734-4782]
G
[122 nt withheld, positions 4784-4905]
AGATCTAAATAATAAAAAAGCCGGATTAATAATCTGGCTTTTTATATTCTCTCTCTAGTATATAAACGCA
GAAAGGCCCACCCGAAGGTGAGCCAGTGTGACGAACCCCCGCCTCAGAGTGGGAAAGCTAGAAATATTTT
ATCTGATTAATAAGATGATCTTCTTGAGATCGTTTTGGTCTGCGCGTAATCTCTTGCTCTGAAAACGAAA
AAACCGCCTTGCAGGGCGGTTTTTCGAAGGTTCTCTGAGCTACCAACTCTTTGAACCGAGGTAACTGGCT
TGGAGGAGCGCAGTCACCAAAACTTGTCCTTTCAGTTTAGCCTTAACCGGCGCATGACTTCAAGACTAAC
TCCTCTAAATCAATTACCAGTGGCTGCTGCCAGTGGTGCTTTTGCATGTCTTTCCGGGTTGGACTCAAGA
CGATAGTTACCGGATAAGGCGCAGCGGTCGGACTGAACGGGGGGTTCGTGCATACAGTCCAGCTTGGAGC
GAACTGCCTACCCGGAACTGAGTGTCAGGCGTGGAATGAGACAAACGCGGCCATAACAGCGGAATGACAC
CGGTAAACCGAAAGGCAGGAACAGGAGAGCGCACGAGGGAGCCGCCAGGGGGAAACGCCTGGTATCTTTA
TAGTCCTGTCGGGTTTCGCCACCACTGATTTGAGCGTCAGATTTCGTGATGCTTGTCAGGGGGGCGGAGC
CTATGGAAAAACGGCTTTGCCGCGGCCCTCTCACTTCCCTGTTAAGTATCTTCCTGGCATCTTCCAGGAA
ATCTCCGCCCCGTTCGTAAGCCATTTCCGCTCTCCGCAGTCGAACGACCGAGCGTAGCGAGTCAGTGCGA
ACGATCAAAAATAAGTGCCTTCCCATCAAAAAAATATTGACAACATAAAAAACTTTGTGTTATACTTGTA
ACGCTACATGGAGATTAACTCAATCTAGCTAGAGAGGCTTTACACTTTATGCTTCCGGCTCGTATAATGT
GTGGAATTGTGAGCGGATAACAATTTCACACAGGAAACAGCTATGACCATGATTACGGATTCACTGGAAC
TCTAGACCAAAGAGAGGACACAATGCAGGGTTCTGTGACAGAGTTTCTAAAACCGCGCCTGGTTGATATC
GAGCAAGTGAGTTCGACGCACGCCAAGGTGACCCTTGAGCCTTTAGAGCGTGGCTTTGGCCATACTCTGG
GTAACGCACTGCGCCGTATTCTGCTCTCATCGATGCCGGGTTGCGCGGTGACCGAGGTTGAGATTGATGG
TGTACTACATGAGTACAGCACCAAAGAAGGCGTTCAGGAAGATATCCTGGAAATCCTGCTCAACCTGAAA
GGGCTGGCGGTGAGAGTTCAGGGCAAAGATGAAGTTATTCTTACCTTGAATAAATCTGGCATTGGCCCTG
TGACTGCAGCCGATATCACCCACGACGGTGATGTCGAAATCGTCAAGCCGCAGCACGTGATCTGCCACCT
GACCGATGAGAACGCGTCTATTAGCATGCGTATCAAAGTTCAGCGCGGTCGTGGTTATGTGCCGGCTTCT
ACCCGAATTCATTCGGAAGAAGATGAGCGCCCAATCGGCCGTCTGCTGGTCGACGCATGCTACAGCCCTG
TGGAGCGTATTGCCTACAATGTTGAAGCAGCGCGTGTAGAACAGCGTACCGACCTGGACAAGCTGGTCAT
CGAAATGGAAACCAACGGCACAATCGATCCTGAAGAGGCGATTCGTCGTGCGGCAACCATTCTGGCTGAA
CAACTGGAAGCTTTCGTTGACTTACGTGATGTACGTCAGCCTGAAGTGAAAGAAGAGAAACCAGAGGCGG
CCGCAGCAAGCACCGAAAGAAAATGGGCAGAAGCAGCACGTCGTGCACGTGGTGCCGGTGGTGTTACCCT
CAATGGTGCAGGTTGAGGATCCTCTACGCCGGACGCACTCGGTTCCAAAAAAAAAAAAAAAGACGCTGAA
AAGCGTCTTTTTTTTTTTTGGTCCCCACTGGAGCACCTCAAAAACACCATCATACACTAAATCAGTAAGT
T
