>Addgene plasmid #235109 | VN1312 pB2Hws_v30_pLWeakRBS_TIR371_cI-Asf1B+rpoA-IP3mut3A_Ddcm_eGFP-wcKanR | depositor partial sequence | sequence record 462568 | cI_E34P-Asf1B
ATGAGCACAAAAAAGAAACCATTAACACAAGAGCAGCTTGAGGACGCACGTCGCCTTAAAGCAATTTATG
AAAAAAAGAAAAATGAACTTGGCTTATCCCAGCCGTCTGTCGCAGACAAGATGGGGATGGGGCAGTCAGG
CGTTGGTGCTTTATTTAATGGCATCAATGCATTAAATGCTTATAACGCCGCATTGCTTGCAAAAATTCTC
AAAGTTAGCGTTGAAGAATTTAGCCCTTCAATCGCCAGAGAAATCTACGAGATGTATGAAGCGGTTAGTA
TGCAGCCGTCACTTAGAAGTGAGTATGAGTACCCTGTTTTTTCTCATGTTCAGGCAGGGATGTTCTCACC
TGAGCTTAGAACCTTTACCAAAGGTGATGCGGAGAGATGGGTAAGCACAACCAAAAAAGCCAGTGATTCT
GCATTCTGGCTTGAGGTTGAAGGTAATTCCATGACCGCACCAACAGGCTCCAAGCCAAGCTTTCCTGACG
GAATGTTAATTCTCGTTGACCCTGAGCAGGCTGTTGAGCCAGGTGATTTCTGCATAGCCAGACTTGGGGG
TGATGAGTTTACCTTCAAGAAACTGATCAGGGATAGCGGTCAGGTGTTTTTACAACCACTAAACCCACAG
TACCCAATGATCCCATGCAATGAGAGTTGTTCCGTTGTGGGGAAAGTTATCGCTAGTCAGTGGCCTGAAG
AGACGTTTGGCGGTACCGCAATGGCGAAAGTCTCGGTGCTGAATGTGGCAGTGCTGGAAAATCCGTCCCC
GTTCCATAGCCCGTTCCGCTTTGAAATCTCGTTTGAATGTTCCGAAGCGCTGGCCGATGACCTGGAATGG
AAAATTATCTATGTGGGCAGCGCGGAATCTGAAGAATTTGATCAGATCCTGGACTCAGTCCTGGTGGGCC
CGGTCCCGGCAGGTCGTCATATGTTTGTTTTCCAAGCAGATGCTCCGAACCCGTCGCTGATTCCGGAAAC
CGACGCAGTTGGTGTCACGGTGGTTCTGATTACCTGCACGTATCACGGCCAGGAATTCATCCGCGTGGGT
TATTACGTTAACAATGAATACCTGAACCCGGAACTGCGTGAAAATCCGCCGATGAAACCGGATTTTAGTC
AGCTGCAACGCAACATTCTGGCATCCAATCCGCGTGTTACCCGCTTCCATATCAATTGGGATAACTGA
