>Addgene plasmid #235109 | VN1312 pB2Hws_v30_pLWeakRBS_TIR371_cI-Asf1B+rpoA-IP3mut3A_Ddcm_eGFP-wcKanR | depositor partial sequence | sequence record 462569 | RpoA-IP3mut3A
ATGCAGGGTTCTGTGACAGAGTTTCTAAAACCGCGCCTGGTTGATATCGAGCAAGTGAGTTCGACGCACG
CCAAGGTGACCCTTGAGCCTTTAGAGCGTGGCTTTGGCCATACTCTGGGTAACGCACTGCGCCGTATTCT
GCTCTCATCGATGCCGGGTTGCGCGGTGACCGAGGTTGAGATTGATGGTGTACTACATGAGTACAGCACC
AAAGAAGGCGTTCAGGAAGATATCCTGGAAATCCTGCTCAACCTGAAAGGGCTGGCGGTGAGAGTTCAGG
GCAAAGATGAAGTTATTCTTACCTTGAATAAATCTGGCATTGGCCCTGTGACTGCAGCCGATATCACCCA
CGACGGTGATGTCGAAATCGTCAAGCCGCAGCACGTGATCTGCCACCTGACCGATGAGAACGCGTCTATT
AGCATGCGTATCAAAGTTCAGCGCGGTCGTGGTTATGTGCCGGCTTCTACCCGAATTCATTCGGAAGAAG
ATGAGCGCCCAATCGGCCGTCTGCTGGTCGACGCATGCTACAGCCCTGTGGAGCGTATTGCCTACAATGT
TGAAGCAGCGCGTGTAGAACAGCGTACCGACCTGGACAAGCTGGTCATCGAAATGGAAACCAACGGCACA
ATCGATCCTGAAGAGGCGATTCGTCGTGCGGCAACCATTCTGGCTGAACAACTGGAAGCTTTCGTTGACT
TACGTGATGTACGTCAGCCTGAAGTGAAAGAAGAGAAACCAGAGGCGGCCGCAGCAAGCACCGAAAGAAA
ATGGGCAGAAGCAGCACGTCGTGCACGTGGTGCCGGTGGTGTTACCCTCAATGGTGCAGGTTGA
